>Addgene plasmid #203099 | Salsa-BC258-P3F6 | addgene full sequence | sequence record 421423 | Addgene NGS Result
AGCGCCCAATACGCAAACCGCCTCTCCCCGCGCGTTGGCCGATTCATTAATGCAGTCGAGGGATCTCCAT
AAGAGAAGAGGGACAGCTATGACTGGGAGTAGTCAGGAGAGGAGGAAAAATCTGGCTAGTAAAACATGTA
AGGAAAATTTTAGGGATGTTAAAGAAAAAAATAACACAAAACAAAATATAAAAAAAATCTAACCTCAAGT
CAAGGCTTTTCTATGGAATAAGGAATGGACAGCAGGGGGCTGTTTCATATACTGATGACCTCTTTATAGC
CAACCTTTGTTCATGGCAGCCAGCATATGGGCATATGTTGCCAAACTCTAAACCAAATACTCATTCTGAT
GTTTTAAATGATTTGCCCTCCCATATGTCCTTCCGAGTGAGAGACACAAAAAATTCCAACACACTATTGC
AATGAAAATAAATTTCCTTTATTAGCCAGAAGTCAGATGCTCAAGGGGCTTCATGATGTCCCCATAATTT
TTGGCAGAGGGAAAAAGATCGATCTCAGTGGTATTTGTGAGCCAGGGCATTGGCCACACCAGCCACCACC
TTCTGATAGGCAGCCTGCACCTGAGGAGTGAATTCTTTGCCAAAATGATGAGACAGCACAACAACCAGCA
CGTTGCCCAGGAGCTGTAGGAAAGAGAAGAAGGCATGAACATGGTTAGCAGAGGGGCCCGGTTTGGACTC
AGAGTATTTTATCCTCATCTCAAACAGTGTATATCATTGTAACCATAAAGAGAAAGGCAGGATGATGACC
AGGGTGTAGTTGTTTCTACCAATAAGAATATTTCCACGCCAGCCAGAATTTATATGCAGAAATATTCTAC
CTTATCATTTAATTATAACAATTGTTCTCTAAAACTGTGCTGAAGTACAATATAATATACCCTGATTGCC
TTGAAAAAAAAGTGATTAGAGAAAGTACTTACAATCTGACAAATAAACAAAAGTGAATTTAAAAATTCGT
TACAAATGCAAGCTAAAGTTTAACGAAAAAGTTACAGAAAATGAAAAGAAAATAAGAGGAGACAATGGTT
GTCAACAGAGTAGAAAGTGAAAGAAACAAAATTATCATGAGGGTCCATGGTGATACAAGGGACATCTTCC
CATTCTAAACAACACCCTGAAAACTTTGCCCCCTCCATATAACATGAATTTTACAATAGCGAAAAAGAAA
GAACAATCAAGGGTCCCCAAACTCACCCTGAAGTTCTCAGCTCTAGAGATATCGTCGAGGCCGCGCTAGC
GTTTAAACTGTCGACCTTAATTAAGAGATCTGCTCGAGGCGCGTCAGCTGACTAGAGGATCCCCGGGTAC
CGAGCTCGAATTCGGGGCCGCGGAGGCTGGATCGGTCCCGGTGTCTTCTATGGAGGTCAAAACAGCGTGG
ATGGCGTCTCCAGGCGATCTGACGGTTCACTAAACGAGCTCTGCTTATATAGGCCTCCCACCGTACACGC
CTACCTCGACCCGGGTACCGAGCTCGACTTTCACTTTTCTCTATCACTGATAGGGAGTGGTAAACTCGAC
TTTCACTTTTCTCTATCACTGATAGGGAGTGGTAAACTCGACTTTCACTTTTCTCTATCACTGATAGGGA
GTGGTAAACTCGACTTTCACTTTTCTCTATCACTGATAGGGAGTGGTAAACTCGACTTTCACTTTTCTCT
ATCACTGATAGGGAGTGGTAAACTCGACCTATATAAGCAGAGCTCGTTTAGTGAACCGTCAGATCGCCTG
GAGACGCCATCCACGCTGTTTTGACCTCCATAGAAGACACCGGGACCGATCCAGCCTCCGCGGCCCCGAA
TTCCTGCAGCGGCCGCTCTAGAACTAGTGGATCCCCGCGGATGGTGAGCAAGGGCGAGGAGCTGTTCACC
GGGGTGGTGCCCATCCTGGTCGAGCTGGACGGCGACGTAAACGGCCACAAGTTCAGCGTGTCCGGCGAGG
GCGAGGGCGATGCCACCTACGGCAAGCTGACCCTGAAGTTCATCTGCACCACCGGCAAGCTGCCCGTGCC
CTGGCCCACCCTCGTGACCACCCTGACCTACGGCGTGCAGTGCTTCAGCCGCTACCCCGACCACATGAAG
CAGCACGACTTCTTCAAGTCCGCCATGCCCGAAGGCTACGTCCAGGAGCGCACCATCTTCTTCAAGGACG
ACGGCAACTACAAGACCCGCGCCGAGGTGAAGTTCGAGGGCGACACCCTGGTGAACCGCATCGAGCTGAA
GGGCATCGACTTCAAGGAGGACGGCAACATCCTGGGGCACAAGCTGGAGTACAACTACAACAGCCACAAC
GTCTATATCATGGCCGACAAGCAGAAGAACGGCATCAAGGTGAACTTCAAGATCCGCCACAACATCGAGG
ACGGCAGCGTGCAGCTCGCCGACCACTACCAGCAGAACACCCCCATCGGCGACGGCCCCGTGCTGCTGCC
CGACAACCACTACCTGAGCACCCAGTCCGCCCTGAGCAAAGACCCCAACGAGAAGCGCGATCACATGGTC
CTGCTGGAGTTCGTGACCGCCGCCGGGATCACTCTCGGCATGGACGAGCTGTACAAGTAAAGGTTTATAA
GAATTCGATATCAAGCTTGTCGACCTAGTTCTAGAGGATCCAGACATGATAAGATACATTGATGAGTTTG
GACAAACCACAACTAGAATGCAGTGAAAAAAATGCTTTATTTGTGAAATTTGTGATGCTATTGCTTTATT
TGTAACCATTATAAGCTGCAATAAACAAGTTAACAACAACAATTGCATTCATTTTATGTTTCAGGTTCAG
GGGGAGGTGTGGGAGGTTTTTTAAAGCAAGTAAAACCTCTACAAATGTGGTATGGCTGATTATGATCCTG
CAAGCCTCGTCGTCCTGGCCGGACCACGCTATCTGTGCAAGGTCCCCGGCCCCGGACGCGCGCTCCATGA
GCAGAGCGCCCGCCGCCGAGGCGAAGACTCGGGCGGCGCCCTGCCCGTCCCACCAGGTCAACAGGCGGTA
ACCGGCCTCTTCATCGGGAATGCGCGCGACCTTCAGCATCGCCGGCATGTCCCCCTGGCGGACGGGAAGT
ATCCAGCTCGACCAAGCTGGCCGCGTCGAGTGAAGACGAAAGGGCCTCGTGATACGCCTATTTTTATAGG
TTAATGTCATGATAATAATGGTTTCTTAGACGTCAGGTGGCACTTTTCGGGGAAATGTGCGCGGAACCCC
TATTTGTTTATTTTTCTAAATACATTCAAATATGTATCCGCTCATGAGACAATAACCCTGATAAATGCTT
CAATAATATTGAAAAAGGAAGAGTATGAGTATTCAACATTTCCGTGTCGCCCTTATTCCCTTTTTTGCGG
CATTTTGCCTTCCTGTTTTTGCTCACCCAGAAACGCTGGTGAAAGTAAAAGATGCTGAAGATCAGTTGGG
TGCACGAGTGGGTTACATCGAACTGGATCTCAACAGCGGTAAGATCCTTGAGAGTTTTCGCCCCGAAGAA
CGTTTTCCAATGATGAGCACTTTTAAAGTTCTGCTATGTGGCGCGGTATTATCCCGTGTTGACGCCGGGC
AAGAGCAACTCGGTCGCCGCATACACTATTCTCAGAATGACTTGGTTGAGTACTCACCAGTCACAGAAAA
GCATCTTACGGATGGCATGACAGTAAGAGAATTATGCAGTGCTGCCATAACCATGAGTGATAACACTGCG
GCCAACTTACTTCTGACAACGATCGGAGGACCGAAGGAGCTAACCGCTTTTTTGCACAACATGGGGGATC
ATGTAACTCGCCTTGATCGTTGGGAACCGGAGCTGAATGAAGCCATACCAAACGACGAGCGTGACACCAC
GATGCCTGTAGCAATGGCAACAACGTTGCGCAAACTATTAACTGGCGAACTACTTACTCTAGCTTCCCGG
CAACAATTAATAGACTGGATGGAGGCGGATAAAGTTGCAGGACCACTTCTGCGCTCGGCCCTTCCGGCTG
GCTGGTTTATTGCTGATAAATCTGGAGCCGGTGAGCGTGGGTCTCGCGGTATCATTGCAGCACTGGGGCC
AGATGGTAAGCCCTCCCGTATCGTAGTTATCTACACGACGGGGAGTCAGGCAACTATGGATGAACGAAAT
AGACAGATCGCTGAGATAGGTGCCTCACTGATTAAGCATTGGTAACTGTCAGACCAAGTTTACTCATATA
TACTTTAGATTGATTTAAAACTTCATTTTTAATTTAAAAGGATCTAGGTGAAGATCCTTTTTGATAATCT
CATGACCAAAATCCCTTAACGTGAGTTTTCGTTCCACTGAGCGTCAGACCCCGTAGAAAAGATCAAAGGA
TCTTCTTGAGATCCTTTTTTTCTGCGCGTAATCTGCTGCTTGCAAACAAAAAAACCACCGCTACCAGCGG
TGGTTTGTTTGCCGGATCAAGAGCTACCAACTCTTTTTCCGAAGGTAACTGGCTTCAGCAGAGCGCAGAT
ACCAAATACTGTTCTTCTAGTGTAGCCGTAGTTAGGCCACCACTTCAAGAACTCTGTAGCACCGCCTACA
TACCTCGCTCTGCTAATCCTGTTACCAGTGGCTGCTGCCAGTGGCGATAAGTCGTGTCTTACCGGGTTGG
ACTCAAGACGATAGTTACCGGATAAGGCGCAGCGGTCGGGCTGAACGGGGGGTTCGTGCACACAGCCCAG
CTTGGAGCGAACGACCTACACCGAACTGAGATACCTACAGCGTGAGCTATGAGAAAGCGCCACGCTTCCC
GAAGGGAGAAAGGCGGACAGGTATCCGGTAAGCGGCAGGGTCGGAACAGGAGAGCGCACGAGGGAGCTTC
CAGGGGGAAACGCCTGGTATCTTTATAGTCCTGTCGGGTTTCGCCACCTCTGACTTGAGCGTCGATTTTT
GTGATGCTCGTCAGGGGGGCGGAGCCTATGGAAAAACGCCAGCAACGCGGCCTTTTTACGGTTCCTGGCC
TTTTGCTGGCCTTTTGCTCACATGTTCTTTCCTGCGTTATCCCCTGATTCTGTGGATAACCGTATTACCG
CCTTTGAGTGAGCTGATACCGCTCGCCGCAGCCGAACGACCGAGCGCAGCGAGTCAGTGAGCGAGGAAGC
GGAAG
Features (pLannotate 1.2.2; 17 found; start..end, strand, type, name):
      2..55      +  CDS            lacI (fragment): lac repressor; lacI; The lac repressor binds to the lac operator to inhibit transcription in E. coli. This inhibition can be relieved by adding lactose or isopropyl-β-D-thiogalactopyranoside (IPTG).
    388..443     -  polyA_signal   β-globin poly(A) signal: rabbit β-globin polyadenylation signal (Gil and Proudfoot, 1987)
    518..640     -  CDS            HBB: HBB_COLGU - Experimental evidence at transcript level: Swiss-Prot protein existence level 2. Involved in oxygen transport from the lung to the various peripheral tissues. From Colobus guereza (Mantled guereza) (Eastern black-and-white colobus monkey).
    644..1216    -  intron         β-globin intron: intron from rabbit β-globin gene
   1312..1343    -  misc_feature   MCS (fragment): pUC18/19 multiple cloning site
   1437..1475    -  promoter       minimal CMV promoter: human cytomegalovirus (CMV) immediate early promoter
   1493..1708    -  protein_bind   tetracycline response element (fragment): contains seven copies of the tetracycline operator tetO tetracycline repressor TetR
   1708..1753    +  promoter       TRE3GV promoter (fragment): 3rd-generation Tet-responsive promoter that can be activated by binding of Tet-On® 3G, optimized for retroviral and lentiviral vectors
   1829..1856    +  misc_feature   MCS (fragment): pBluescript multiple cloning site
   1861..2580    +  CDS            EGFP: the original enhanced GFP (Yang et al., 1996) mammalian codon-optimized
   2591..2613    +  misc_feature   MCS (fragment): pBluescript multiple cloning site
   2627..2761    -  polyA_signal   SV40 poly(A) signal: SV40 polyadenylation signal
   2784..2867    -  CDS            large T antigen (fragment): large T antigen from SV40 (simian virus 40)
   2861..3091    -  CDS            str (fragment): STR_KLEPN - Protein inferred from homology: Swiss-Prot protein existence level 3. The aminoglycoside phosphotransferases achieve inactivation of their antibiotic substrates by phosphorylation. From Klebsiella pneumoniae.
   3210..3314    +  promoter       AmpR promoter: bla
   3315..4175    +  CDS            AmpR: β-lactamase; bla; confers resistance to ampicillin, carbenicillin, and related antibiotics
   4346..4934    +  rep_origin     ori: high-copy-number ColE1/pMB1/pBR322/pUC origin of replication
