[The description below was written by a language model from this plasmid's Addgene catalogue record and pLannotate feature annotations shown in this document.]
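Description:
Salsa-BC258-P3F6 is a mammalian expression reporter plasmid of about 5.1 kb built on the pCER206 backbone, and one member of a barcoded reporter set used for the PRESTO-Salsa multiplexed GPCR activity screen. It is propagated in E. coli as a high-copy plasmid from a ColE1/pUC-type origin and selected with ampicillin through a β-lactamase gene driven by its own bla promoter. No mammalian selection marker is annotated; short matches to lacI, an aminoglycoside phosphotransferase and SV40 large T antigen appear to be backbone remnants rather than functional genes.

The payload is a synthetic 730 bp EGFP/BC258 insert placed between retained BsrGI and HindIII sites and expressed from a tetracycline response element. The feature table suggests a bidirectional layout around the tetO repeats. A Tet-responsive promoter fragment points toward a mammalian codon-optimised EGFP coding sequence, followed by an SV40 polyadenylation signal that is annotated on the opposite strand. On the other side, a minimal CMV promoter faces a multiple cloning site fragment, a rabbit β-globin intron, a short β-globin coding match and a β-globin poly(A) signal; no cargo is annotated in that second arm. The barcode itself is not called as a feature, but the cloning sites and insert name suggest that it sits just downstream of EGFP, where it would be carried in the reporter transcript.

In use, a tetracycline-controlled transactivator binding the TRE would induce transcription of the barcoded EGFP message. The barcode abundance can then serve as a sequence-identifiable readout, allowing many reporters to be pooled and distinguished. The record does not say which receptor is paired with BC258, nor how the transactivator is supplied.
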