Addgene plasmid #203099: Salsa-BC258-P3F6
Purpose: Expression of barcoded reporter plasmid for PRESTO-Salsa; EGFP/BC258
Depositing lab: Noah Palm. Depositing organization: Yale University. Publication: Highly multiplexed bioactivity screening reveals human and microbiota metabolome-GPCRome interactions. Chen H, Rosen CE, Gonzalez-Hernandez JA, Song D, Potempa J, Ring AM, Palm NW. Cell. 2023 Jul 6;186(14):3095-3110.e19. doi: 10.1016/j.cell.2023.05.024. Epub 2023 Jun 14. PubMed 37321219.
Backbone
  Vector backbone: pCER206
  Vector type: Mammalian Expression
Growth in bacteria
  Bacterial resistance: Ampicillin, 100 μg/mL
  Growth temperature: 37°C
  Growth strain: DH5alpha
  Copy number: High Copy
Gene/Insert
  Gene/Insert name: EGFP/BC258
  Species: Synthetic
  Insert size (bp): 730
  Promoter: Tet Response Element (TRE)
  Cloning method: Restriction Enzyme; 5′ cloning site BsrGI (not destroyed); 3′ cloning site HindIII (not destroyed)
  Sequencing primers: 5′ Custom primer (GAAGCGCGATCACATGG)
Terms and licenses: Academic/Nonprofit Terms; Industry Terms: Not Available to Industry
How to cite: Salsa-BC258-P3F6 was a gift from Noah Palm (Addgene plasmid # 203099 ; http://n2t.net/addgene:203099 ; RRID:Addgene_203099)
