>Addgene plasmid #203099 | Salsa-BC258-P3F6 | depositor partial sequence | sequence record 393972 | BC258
AGGTTTATAA
